Addgene plasmid #223505: CMV-SNAP-hCB1_IRES_EGFP
Depositing lab: James Frank.
Backbone
  Vector backbone: pIRES2
  Backbone manufacturer: Clontech (TaKaRa)
  Vector type: Mammalian Expression
Growth in bacteria
  Bacterial resistance: Kanamycin, 50 μg/mL
  Growth temperature: 37°C
  Growth strain: DH5alpha
  Copy number: High Copy
Gene/Insert
  Gene/Insert name: SNAP-tag-CNR1 and EGFP
  Species: H. sapiens (human), Synthetic
  Entrez Gene: CNR1 (a.k.a. CANN6, CB-R, CB1, CB1A, CB1K5, CB1R, CNR)
  Tag / fusion protein: SNAP-tag (N terminal on insert)
  Cloning method: Gibson Cloning
Terms and licenses: Academic/Nonprofit Terms; Industry Terms: Not Available to Industry
How to cite: CMV-SNAP-hCB1_IRES_EGFP was a gift from James Frank (Addgene plasmid # 223505 ; http://n2t.net/addgene:223505 ; RRID:Addgene_223505)
