[The description below was written by a language model from this plasmid's Addgene catalogue record and pLannotate feature annotations shown in this document.]
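Description:
CMV-SNAP-hCB1_IRES_EGFP is a mammalian expression plasmid built on the Clontech pIRES2 backbone for bicistronic expression of an N-terminally SNAP-tagged human cannabinoid receptor 1 (CNR1/CB1) together with a green fluorescent reporter. It is maintained in E. coli at high copy through a ColE1/pUC-type origin and selected with kanamycin. The resistance gene is the Tn5 aminoglycoside phosphotransferase (NeoR/KanR), placed behind both a bacterial bla-type promoter and the SV40 enhancer/early promoter and followed by an HSV TK polyadenylation signal. The same cassette can therefore also give G418 selection in mammalian cells. An f1 origin is present as well.

The expression unit is driven by the human CMV immediate-early enhancer and promoter. Downstream lies the SNAP-tag coding sequence, an O6-alkylguanine-DNA-alkyltransferase variant that reacts covalently with benzylguanine derivatives. It is followed closely by the CNR1 open reading frame, consistent with the N-terminal fusion stated in the record. An EMCV IRES then allows cap-independent translation of the fluorescent protein from the same transcript, which ends at an SV40 poly(A) signal. Green fluorescence thus marks transfected cells that should also express the receptor, without fusing the reporter to it.

The catalogue names the reporter as EGFP, whereas the automated annotation labels this reading frame AcGFP1, and the record does not resolve the discrepancy. The short bGH poly(A), ble and large T antigen fragment calls look like backbone remnants or partial matches rather than functional parts. The record does not state an application, but the design suits covalent labelling of CB1 with SNAP substrates in transfected mammalian cells.
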