Features (pLannotate 1.2.2; 18 found; start..end, strand, type, name):
    126..712     -  misc_feature   IRES2: internal ribosome entry site (IRES) of the encephalomyocarditis virus (EMCV)
    714..757     -  misc_feature   MCS (fragment): multiple cloning site
    759..2171    -  CDS            CNR1: CNR1_HUMAN - Also known as CNR. Experimental evidence at protein level: Swiss-Prot protein existence level 1. [Isoform 3]: Only binds 2-AG with high affinity. Contrary to its effect on isoform 1, 2-AG behaves as an inverse agonist on isoform 3 in assays measuring GTP binding to membranes. From Homo sapiens (Human).
   2179..2720    -  CDS            SNAP-tag® (fragment): human O6-alkylguanine-DNA-alkyltransferase variant that forms covalent bonds with benzylguanine derivatives optimized for mammalian expression
   2832..2864    -  misc_feature   MCS (fragment): multiple cloning site
   2887..3090    -  promoter       CMV promoter: human cytomegalovirus (CMV) immediate early promoter
   3091..3394    -  enhancer       CMV enhancer: human cytomegalovirus immediate early enhancer
   3569..4157    -  rep_origin     ori: high-copy-number ColE1/pMB1/pBR322/pUC origin of replication
   4379..4395    +  polyA_signal   bGH poly(A) signal (fragment): bovine growth hormone polyadenylation signal
   4486..4533    -  polyA_signal   HSV TK poly(A) signal: herpes simplex virus thymidine kinase polyadenylation signal (Cole and Stacy, 1985)
   4592..4744    -  CDS            ble (fragment): BLE_KLEPN - Experimental evidence at protein level: Swiss-Prot protein existence level 1. Binding protein with a strong affinity to the bleomycin family of antibiotics. Binds to CL990; an antimitotic-antibiotic compound. From Klebsiella pneumoniae.
   4765..5559    -  CDS            NeoR/KanR: aminoglycoside phosphotransferase from Tn5; aph(3')-II (or nptII); confers resistance to neomycin, kanamycin, and G418 (Geneticin®)
   5594..5951    -  promoter       SV40 promoter: SV40 enhancer and early promoter
   5953..6057    -  promoter       AmpR promoter: bla
   6084..6512    +  rep_origin     f1 ori (sequence partly withheld): f1 bacteriophage origin of replication; arrow indicates direction of (+) strand synthesis
   6546..6667    -  polyA_signal   SV40 poly(A) signal: SV40 polyadenylation signal
   6690..6773    -  CDS            large T antigen (fragment): large T antigen from SV40 (simian virus 40)
   6789..125     -  CDS            AcGFP1 (across the origin): Aequorea coerulescens GFP mammalian codon-optimized
>Addgene plasmid #223505 | CMV-SNAP-hCB1_IRES_EGFP | addgene full sequence | sequence record 443299 | Addgene NGS Result
TTGCCGTAGGTGGCATCGCCCTCGCCCTCGCCGCTCACGCTGAACTTGTGGCCATTCACATCGCCATTCA
GCTCGATCAGGATGGGCACGATGCCGGTGAACAGCTCGGCGCCCTTGCTCACCATGGTTGTGGCCATATT
ATCATCGTGTTTTTCAAAGGAAAACCACGTCCCCGTGGTTCGGGGGGCCTAGACGTTTTTTTAACCTCGA
CTAAACACATGTAAAGCATGTGTACCGAGGCCCCAGATCAGATCCCATACAATGGGGTACCTTCTGGGCA
TCCTTCAGCCCCTTGTTGAATACGCTTGAGGAGAGCCATTTGACTCTTTCCACAACTATCCAACTCACAA
CGTGGCACTGGGGTTGTGCCGCCTTTGCAGGTGTATCTTATACACGTGGCTTTTGGCCGCAGAGGCACCT
GTCGCCAGGTGGGGGGTTCCGCTGCCTGCAAAGGGTCGCTACAGACGTTGTTTGTCTTCAAGAAGCTTCC
AGAGGAACTGCTTCCTTCACGACATTCAACAGACCTTGCATTCCTTTGGCGAGAGGGGAAAGACCCCTAG
GAATGCTCGTCAAGAAGACAGGGCCAGGTTTCCGGGCCCTCACATTGCCAAAAGACGGCAATATGGTGGA
AAATAACATATAGACAAACGCACACCGGCCTTATTCCAAGCGGCTTCGGCCAGTAACGTTAGGGGGGGGG
GAGGGAGAGGGGCGGATCCCGGGCCCGCGGTACCGTCGACTGCAGAATTCGAAGCTTACAGAGCCTCGGC
AGACGTGTCTGTGGACACAGACATGGTTACCTTGGCAATCTTGACCGTGCTCTTGATGCAGCTTTCTGCG
GCCCTGTGAACACTGGCTGCATTGTTTGCGTGTTTGTGCAGGCAGTCCGAGTCCCCCATGCTGTTATCCA
GAGGCTGCGCAGTGCCTTCACAAGAGGGAAACATGCTCCGGAAAGCGTGTCGCAGGTCCTTACTCCTCAG
AGCATAGATGATGGGGTTCACGGTGGAGTTCAGCAGGCAGAGCATACTGCAGAATGCAAACACCGTCTTA
ATGAGCTTGTTCATCTTCCCAAAGACATCATACACCATGATTGCAAGCAGAGGGCCCCAGCAGATGATCA
ACACCACCAGGATCAGGACCAGGGTCTTGGCTAACCTAATGTCCATGCGGGCTTGGTCTGGCCGGGTCAC
CTGTACCTTCCCATCCTCAGACGTGTGGATGATGATGCTCTTCTGGGTGCCACGCTGAATCATGCGGACG
GCGTGGCTGTGAGCCTTCCAGAGAATATACATGTACGCATACACGATGAACAGAAGCAGTACGCTGGTGA
CCCCGATCCAGAACATCAGGTAGGTTTCATCAATGTGTGGGAAAATGTCTGAGCAAACAGATTGCAGTTT
CTCGCAGTTCCAGCCCAGGAGAGGCAGCACGGCGATCACAATGGCTATGGTCCACATCAGGCAAAACGCC
ACCACGGCCTTGGGCCTGGTGACAATCCTCTTATAGGCCAGGGGCCTGTGAATGGATATGTACCTGTCGA
TGGCTGTGAGGAACAGGCTGCCCACGGAGGCAGTGAAGGAGGCCGTGACCCCACCCAGTTTGAACAGAAA
CACGTTGCGGCTATCTTTGCGGTGGAACACGTGGAAGTCAATGAAGCTGTAGACAAAAATGACACTCCCC
AGGAGGTCTGCCACCGCCAGGCTGCCGATGAAGTGGTAGGAAGGCCTGCAGCGGAGGCTGCGGGAGTGGA
GGATGACGCACAGCACCAGGAGGTTCTCCAGGACCGTGAAGGTGCCCAGCGTGAGGGACAGGACTGCAAT
GGCCAGCTGCTGGCTGGGGTTCAGGACCATGAAACACTCTATGTCCATGAAGTTCTCCCCACACTGGATG
TTCTCCTCATTCTCCTTGAAGGACGAGAGAGACTTGTTGTAAAATTCTGTAATGTTCACCTGGTCTGCTG
GGACTAGCTGGGGGTTGTCTCCCGCAGTCATCTTCTCTTGGAAGGGACTTCCCCTAAAGGAAGTTAAAGG
GAATTTCTGTGGGAAGTACCCTAATTTGGATGCCATGTCACCTTTGATGTCTTCGTACTGAATGTCATTT
GAGCCCACGTACAGGAGGTCAGTGGTGATGGTGCGGAAGGTGGTATCTGCAAGGCCATCTAGGATCGACT
TACGCGTGCCCAGCCCAGGCTTGCCCAGTCTGTGGCCCTCGTGGGCCAGCAGCCACTCTTTCACGGCGAG
CCCGCCCTCGTAGCCCCCCACGGCGCCAGAGCTAGACACCACCCGGTGGCAGGGGATCAGAATGGGCACG
GGATTTCCGCTCAGGGCGGTTTTCACGGCGGCGGTGGCGGCGGGATTGCCGGCCAGGGCGGCCAGCTGCT
GGTAGCTGATGACCTCTCCGAACTTCACCACTTTCAGCAGTTTCCACAGCACCTGGCGGGTAAAGCTCTC
CTGCTGGAACACTGGGTGGTGCAGGGCTGGCACAGGGAACTCCTCGATGGCCTCAGGCTGGTGAAAGTAG
GCGTTGAGCCAGGCGGTGGCCTGCATCAGTGGCTCTGGTCCGCCCAGCACGGCGGCTGGGGCAGGCACTT
CCACGGCGTCGGCGGCAGATGTTCCTTTGCCCAGCAGCTTGATCTCGTGCAGGCCCTGTTCGCACCCAGA
CAGTTCCAGCTTGCCCAGAGGGCTATCCAGGGTGGTGCGCTTCATTTCGCAGTCTTTGTCGGATCCACGC
GTGGCGTAGTCGGGCACGTCGTAGGGGTATCGCGTGGACTGTGCACTCCCTCGTACATCTTCTTTCAGAA
GTAGGACTGACAGGATCAACAGAAGGACCATTTGAGCTCGAGATCTGAGTCCGGTAGCGCTAGCGGATCT
GACGGTTCACTAAACCAGCTCTGCTTATATAGACCTCCCACCGTACACGCCTACCGCCCATTTGCGTCAA
TGGGGCGGAGTTGTTACGACATTTTGGAAAGTCCCGTTGATTTTGGTGCCAAAACAAACTCCCATTGACG
TCAATGGGGTGGAGACTTGGAAATCCCCGTGAGTCAAACCGCTATCCACGCCCATTGATGTACTGCCAAA
ACCGCATCACCATGGTAATAGCGATGACTAATACGTAGATGTACTGCCAAGTAGGAAAGTCCCATAAGGT
CATGTACTGGGCATAATGCCAGGCGGGCCATTTACCGTCATTGACGTCAATAGGGGGCGTACTTGGCATA
TGATACACTTGATGTACTGCCAAGTGGGCAGTTTACCGTAAATACTCCACCCATTGACGTCAATGGAAAG
TCCCTATTGGCGTTACTATGGGAACATACGTCATTATTGACGTCAATGGGCGGGGGTCGTTGGGCGGTCA
GCCAGGCGGGCCATTTACCGTAAGTTATGTAACGCGGAACTCCATATATGGGCTATGAACTAATGACCCC
GTAATTGATTACTATTAATAACTAATGCATGGCGGTAATACGGTTATCCACAGAATCAGGGGATAACGCA
GGAAAGAACATGTGAGCAAAAGGCCAGCAAAAGGCCAGGAACCGTAAAAAGGCCGCGTTGCTGGCGTTTT
TCCATAGGCTCCGCCCCCCTGACGAGCATCACAAAAATCGACGCTCAAGTCAGAGGTGGCGAAACCCGAC
AGGACTATAAAGATACCAGGCGTTTCCCCCTGGAAGCTCCCTCGTGCGCTCTCCTGTTCCGACCCTGCCG
CTTACCGGATACCTGTCCGCCTTTCTCCCTTCGGGAAGCGTGGCGCTTTCTCATAGCTCACGCTGTAGGT
ATCTCAGTTCGGTGTAGGTCGTTCGCTCCAAGCTGGGCTGTGTGCACGAACCCCCCGTTCAGCCCGACCG
CTGCGCCTTATCCGGTAACTATCGTCTTGAGTCCAACCCGGTAAGACACGACTTATCGCCACTGGCAGCA
GCCACTGGTAACAGGATTAGCAGAGCGAGGTATGTAGGCGGTGCTACAGAGTTCTTGAAGTGGTGGCCTA
ACTACGGCTACACTAGAAGAACAGTATTTGGTATCTGCGCTCTGCTGAAGCCAGTTACCTTCGGAAAAAG
AGTTGGTAGCTCTTGATCCGGCAAACAAACCACCGCTGGTAGCGGTGGTTTTTTTGTTTGCAAGCAGCAG
ATTACGCGCAGAAAAAAAGGATCTCAAGAAGATCCTTTGATCTTTTCTACGGGGTCTGACGCTCAGTGGA
ACGAAAACTCACGTTAAGGGATTTTGGTCATGAGATTATCAAAAAGGATCTTCACCTAGATCCTTTTAAA
TTAAAAATGAAGTTTTAAATCAATCTAAAGTATATATGAGTAACCTGAGGCTATGGCAGGGCCTGCCGCC
CCGACGTTGGCTGCGAGCCCTGGGCCTTCACCCGAACTTGGGGGGTGGGGTGGGGAAAAGGAAGAAACGC
GGGCGTATTGGCCCCAATGGGGTCTCGGTGGGGTATCGACAGAGTGCCAGCCCTGGGACCGAACCCCGCG
TTTATGAACAAACGACCCAACACCGTGCGTTTTATTCTGTCTTTTTATTGCCGTCATAGCGCGGGTTCCT
TCCGGTATTGTCTCCTTCCGTGTTTCAGTTAGCCTCCCCCTAGGGTGGGCGAAGAACTCCAGCATGAGAT
CCCCGCGCTGGAGGATCATCCAGCCGGCGTCCCGGAAAACGATTCCGAAGCCCAACCTTTCATAGAAGGC
GGCGGTGGAATCGAAATCTCGTGATGGCAGGTTGGGCGTCGCTTGGTCGGTCATTTCGAACCCCAGAGTC
CCGCTCAGAAGAACTCGTCAAGAAGGCGATAGAAGGCGATGCGCTGCGAATCGGGAGCGGCGATACCGTA
AAGCACGAGGAAGCGGTCAGCCCATTCGCCGCCAAGCTCTTCAGCAATATCACGGGTAGCCAACGCTATG
TCCTGATAGCGGTCCGCCACACCCAGCCGGCCACAGTCGATGAATCCAGAAAAGCGGCCATTTTCCACCA
TGATATTCGGCAAGCAGGCATCGCCATGGGTCACGACGAGATCCTCGCCGTCGGGCATGCTCGCCTTGAG
CCTGGCGAACAGTTCGGCTGGCGCGAGCCCCTGATGCTCTTCGTCCAGATCATCCTGATCGACAAGACCG
GCTTCCATCCGAGTACGTGCTCGCTCGATGCGATGTTTCGCTTGGTGGTCGAATGGGCAGGTAGCCGGAT
CAAGCGTATGCAGCCGCCGCATTGCATCAGCCATGATGGATACTTTCTCGGCAGGAGCAAGGTGAGATGA
CAGGAGATCCTGCCCCGGCACTTCGCCCAATAGCAGCCAGTCCCTTCCCGCTTCAGTGACAACGTCGAGC
ACAGCTGCGCAAGGAACGCCCGTCGTGGCCAGCCACGATAGCCGCGCTGCCTCGTCTTGCAGTTCATTCA
GGGCACCGGACAGGTCGGTCTTGACAAAAAGAACCGGGCGCCCCTGCGCTGACAGCCGGAACACGGCGGC
ATCAGAGCAGCCGATTGTCTGTTGTGCCCAGTCATAGCCGAATAGCCTCTCCACCCAAGCGGCCGGAGAA
CCTGCGTGCAATCCATCTTGTTCAATCATGCGAAACGATCCTCATCCTGTCTCTTGATCGATCTTTGCAA
AAGCCTAGGCCTCCAAAAAAGCCTCCTCACTACTTCTGGAATAGCTCAGAGGCCGAGGCGGCCTCGGCCT
CTGCATAAATAAAAAAAATTAGTCAGCCATGGGGCGGAGAATGGGCGGAACTGGGCGGAGTTAGGGGCGG
GATGGGCGGAGTTAGGGGCGGGACTATGGTTGCTGACTAATTGAGATGCATGCTTTGCATACTTCTGCCT
GCTGGGGAGCCTGGGGACTTTCCACACCTGGTTGCTGACTAATTGAGATGCATGCTTTGCATACTTCTGC
CTGCTGGGGAGCCTGGGGACTTTCCACACCCTAACTGACACACATTCCACAGCTGGTTCTTTCCGCCTCA
GGACTCTTCCTTTTTCAATATTATTGAAGCATTTATCAGGGTTATTGTCTCATGAGCGGATACATATTTG
AATGTATTTAGAAAAATAAACAAATAGGGGTTCCGCGCACATTTCCCCGAAAAGTGCCACCTG
[124 nt withheld, positions 6084-6207]
C
[91 nt withheld, positions 6209-6299]
A
[49 nt withheld, positions 6301-6349]
CCTTTGACGTTGGAGTCCACGTTCTTT
[37 nt withheld, positions 6377-6413]
ACCCTATCTCGGTCTATTCTTTTGATTTATAAGGGATTTTGCCGATTTCGGCCTATTGGTTAAAAAATGA
GCTGATTTAACAAAAATTTAACGCGAATTTTAACAAAATATTAACGCTTACAATTTACGCCTTAAGATAC
ATTGATGAGTTTGGACAAACCACAACTAGAATGCAGTGAAAAAAATGCTTTATTTGTGAAATTTGTGATG
CTATTGCTTTATTTGTAACCATTATAAGCTGCAATAAACAAGTTAACAACAACAATTGCATTCATTTTAT
GTTTCAGGTTCAGGGGGAGGTGTGGGAGGTTTTTTAAAGCAAGTAAAACCTCTACAAATGTGGTATGGCT
GATTATGATCTAGAGTCGCGGCCGCTCACTTGTACAGCTCATCCATGCCGTGGGTGATGGCGGCGGCGGT
CACGAAGCCGAAGTAGATCATGTGATCGCGCTTCTCGTTGGGGTCCTTGGACAGGGCGCTCTGGGTGGAC
AGGTAGTGGTTATCGGGCAGCAGCACAGGGCCATCGCCGATGGGGGTATTCTGCTGGTAGTGGTCGGCCA
GCTGCACGCTGCCATCCTCGATGTTGTGGCGGATCTTGAAGTTCACCTTGATGCCATTCTTGGCCTTGTC
GGTCATGATGTACACATTGTGGGCGTTGTAGTTGTACTCCATCTTATTGCCCAGGATGTTGCCATCCTCC
TTGAAATCGGTGCCGGTCAGCTCGATGCGATTCACCAGGGTATCGCCCTCGAACTTCACCTCGGCGCGCG
ACTTGTAGTTGCCGTCATCCTCGAAGAAGATGGTGCGCTCCTGGATGTAGCCCTCAGGCATGGCGCTCTT
GAAGAAGTCGTGCTGCTTCATGTGATCGGGGTAGCGTGAGAAGCACTGCACGCCGTAGCTCAGGGTGGTC
ACCAGGGTGGGCCAGGGCACAGGCAGCTTGCCGGTGGTGCAGATGAACTTCAGGGTCAGC
